Addgene plasmid #15861: M10.2 Southern Blot 5'-external probe
Depositing lab: Peter Mombaerts. Depositing organization: Rockefeller University. Publication: Expression of nonclassical class I major histocompatibility genes defines a tripartite organization of the mouse vomeronasal system. Ishii T, Mombaerts P. J Neurosci. 2008 Mar 5. 28(10):2332-41. 10.1523/JNEUROSCI.4807-07.2008 PubMed 18322080.
Backbone
  Vector backbone: pGEM-T Easy
  Backbone size w/o insert (bp): 3015
  Vector type: Bacterial Expression
Growth in bacteria
  Bacterial resistance: Ampicillin, 100 μg/mL
  Growth temperature: 37°C
  Growth strain: DH5alpha
  Copy number: High Copy
Gene/Insert
  Gene/Insert name: M10.2
  Species: M. musculus (mouse)
  Insert size (bp): 506
  Cloning method: Restriction Enzyme
  Sequencing primers: 5′ T7; 3′ SP6
Terms and licenses: Academic/Nonprofit Terms; Industry Terms: Not Available to Industry
How to cite: M10.2 Southern Blot 5'-external probe was a gift from Peter Mombaerts (Addgene plasmid # 15861 ; http://n2t.net/addgene:15861 ; RRID:Addgene_15861)
