[The description below was written by a language model from this plasmid's Addgene catalogue record.]
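Description:
M10.2 Southern Blot 5'-external probe is a small bacterial cloning plasmid built on pGEM-T Easy, a 3,015 bp high-copy vector propagated in E. coli under ampicillin selection. It carries a 506 bp fragment from the mouse (M. musculus) M10.2 locus, giving a total size of roughly 3.5 kb. M10.2 belongs to the M10 family of nonclassical class I major histocompatibility genes, whose expression in the mouse vomeronasal system is the subject of the associated publication. The insert is flanked by the T7 and SP6 promoter/primer sites of the backbone, which are listed as the sequencing primers and allow the fragment to be verified from either side. The record lists restriction enzyme cloning but does not name the sites used, and no feature table is provided, so the orientation and exact boundaries of the insert are not stated.

Although catalogued as a "bacterial expression" vector, nothing in the record suggests that a protein is meant to be produced; the plasmid serves as a renewable source of a DNA hybridization probe. As the name indicates, the fragment is intended as a 5' external probe for Southern blotting. In general, an external probe corresponds to genomic sequence lying outside the homology arm of a gene-targeting construct. It therefore distinguishes correctly targeted alleles from wild-type alleles and random integrations by a shift in restriction fragment size. The probe would typically be excised or amplified from the plasmid, labelled, and used to genotype embryonic stem cell clones or mice carrying modifications at the M10.2 locus. The specific targeted alleles and diagnostic digests are not described in the record.
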