>Addgene plasmid #15861 | M10.2 Southern Blot 5'-external probe | depositor partial sequence | sequence record 8399 | Author sequence
ACCTGCTCTGGGTCTAAGCTGAAGAGGCAGGGTCTCAATGTGCCCCACCCACAGGCTCACACTGGCTGCA
GACTTTCAATACTGTGATTTTGAAGCATGGCACGTTGGAGCCCCGGATCATCCAGGTCGGCTATGTAGAC
TCCATACAGTATCAGGGATTTGACAGCAAAGAACCGACTGCAAGGATGCAACCTCGGGCTGCATGGATGG
AGCAGGAGCCACCTGAATATTGGGAGAAGGAGACAGCACAAGTCCTGCGCTTGTCACTGACAAACGAAAG
ACTTCTTAGGTACATGATGATCTACAATGAACAGAGCAATGAGGGTAAGTCATCTCAGGGCTGAGGTCAT
AAGCCCTCAATGTCCCCCTGGTTTGGCCCAATAAGCTCCACTCTAGGTCCCCAAATCATAGATTCAGCCA
TAGTCAAAGGGACCCCTGGAGACCTTGACCTGAGAGAACCACAGACTGTGATCTGGTTAGGGGTTTAGTT
GGGGACAAATCCCGGG
