>Addgene plasmid #15861 | M10.2 Southern Blot 5'-external probe | addgene partial sequence | sequence record 22596 | T7 5'-TAATACGACTCACTATAGGG-3'
CGCCATGGGCGGCCGCGGGAATTCGATTACCTGCTCTGGGTCTAAGCTGAAGAGGCAGGGTCTCAATGTG
CCCCACCCACAGGCTCACACTGGCTGCAGACTTTCAATACTGTGATTTTGAAGCATGGCACGTTGGAGCC
CCGGATCATCCAGGTCGGCTATGTAGACTCCATACAGTATCAGGGATTTGACAGCAAAGAACCGACTGCA
AGGATGCAACCTCGGGCTGCATGGATGGAGCAGGAGCCACCTGAATATTGGGAGAAGGAGACAGCACAAG
TCCTGCGCTTGTCACTGACAAACGAAAGACTTCTTAGGTACATGATGATCTACAATGAACAGAGCAATGA
GGGTAAGTCATCTCAGGGCTGAGGTCATAAGCCCTCAATGTCCCCCTGGTTTGGCCCAATAAGCTCCACT
CTAGGTCCCCAAATCATAGATTCAGCCATAGTCAAAGGGACCCCTGGAGACCTTGACCTGAGAGAACCAC
AGACTGTGATCTGGTTAGGGGTTTAGTTGGGGACAAATCCCGGGAATCACTAGTGAATTCGCGGCCGCCT
GCAGGTCGACCATATGGGAGAGCTCCCAACGCGTTGGATGCATAGCTTGAGTATTCTATAGTGTCACCTA
AATAGCTTGGCGTAATCATGGTCATAGCTGTTTCCTGTGTGAAATTGTTATCCGCTCACAATTCCACACA
ACATACGAGCCGGAAGCATAAAGTGTAAAGCCTGGGGTGCCTAATGAGTGAGCTAACTCACATTAATTGC
GTTGCGCTCACTGCCCGCTTTCCAGT
